>Addgene plasmid #26854 | ninaE-norpA | addgene partial sequence | sequence record 33096 | 26854 with pCaspeR4-3 (GGAATTCGATATCAAG)
TTCCGTTTTTCCTTGCGTCTTATACGCCTCCTCCTCGATTTTGTACATGTCCATAAGCTTTTGCACGTCG
GTACTGAATTCCTCGATCTGCTTCGAATGCGCCAACTTTAGTTTCTCCATCGCACGACCCTGCTTAACTC
CGATTTGCTTCTTTTCCTCCATGAAGCGCTTCACATTGTTCTGGCGCTTCTCACGCAGCCGACGATCCTT
CTCGTTCTTGGTCTTCAAGGTCTTGTCGTTTTGTACCTCCTTGGCGGTATCCGCCGACATCTTTGCTTGC
TTGGCATTCAGATCCTTGATGTCCCTGGCATGACGATCCTCCAGCTGCTTGATCTGCGCCGCCTGAACGG
TGAGCATCAGTGCCTTCATGGCGTCCTGCGAGTCCTGGGCATGTTGGCGCAGCATGTCCCATTCCTCCTT
GCGGTGCCTGGCGATCATGTCGGTCCACTGCTTGGTCTGGTCATTGATCGAATTCTTGATGTTGGCATCG
TTACGAATGTCGTCTTTGCTCTTGCCCTTGATCAACTTGTCGATGGCCGCATTCTGGGTCTTTTGCACCG
AGGTGCGCTCTTTGGCATGCTTCTTGCGCAGGGTGTCGAGCTCCTTGATTTGCTTTTTGCCCACCTTTTG
GAAGCCTTTCTCCTGGCGCAGAGATTCCAACGTGACAGGCTCAAAGACTAGTGGTGGCTCCTTCTTTTCC
TCCTCTTTGGCCTTGCCAGCATCTCGGGCGGCACCGCCGCTCTGCTCCTCAATGCCAAGTGCCTTCATCT
GTTCGTTTTGCTGCTTAGCGGCACCGGCGAAACCTCGCGGATCCGACAACATGGCCATGAAGTCCTCAAA
GCCGTCAGGTACGTAGA
