>Addgene plasmid #26854 | ninaE-norpA | addgene partial sequence | sequence record 33097 | 26854 with pCaspeR4-5 (TTGTTAGTGAATTTGC)
CGGCCGCCTCGAGATCTTGATCTGGCTTAGATATATATCGCATGTGCAGGGCAACGGAAACGGAAGCGTC
AGCGGCAACGGAAACAGCAACGGAAGTGGAAACGGAAACGGAAGTGGCTAAGCTAACGTCACACAGTCTG
CAATAATGACCAAGAAGTACGAGTTCGATTGGATCATTCCGGTTCCGCCGGAATTGACCACGGGCTGCGT
TTTTGATCGCTGGTTCGAAAACGAAAAGGAGACAAAGGAGAATGACTTTGAGCGTGATGCCCTCTTCAAG
GTCGATGAATACGGATTTTTTCTGTACTGGAAAAGCGAGGGCAGGGATGGCGATGTCATAGAGCTCTGCC
AAGTGAGCGACATTCGTGCGGGCGGAACACCAAAGGATCCGAAGATACTTGATAAGGTGACGAAGAAGAA
CGGCACCAATATACCGGAACTGGATAAGCGATCCCTGACGATCTGTTCGAACACGGACTATATCAATATA
ACATATCACCATGTTATTTGTCCAGATGCGGCAACAGCCAAGAGCTGGCAAAAGAACTTGCGTCTCATCA
CGCATAATAACCGCGCCACGAATGTGTGCCCGCGCGTCAACCTGATGAAGCATTGGATGCGATTGAGTTA
CTGCGTAGAGAAGAGTG
