[The description below was written by a language model from this plasmid's Addgene catalogue record.]
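Description:
ninaE-norpA is an insect expression plasmid built on the pCNX backbone for expressing the Drosophila melanogaster gene no receptor potential A (norpA) under control of the ninaE promoter. It is maintained in E. coli as a high-copy plasmid with ampicillin selection. The record does not list the origin of replication. It also does not say whether pCNX carries transposon ends or a fly transformation marker, so the way the construct is delivered into flies cannot be described from the information given.

The insert is the full-length norpA cDNA, which was excised from an earlier plasmid, pHKX-norpA, and subcloned into pCNX between NotI (5′) and XbaI (3′) sites. It is not recorded whether those sites survived cloning. norpA encodes a phosphoinositide-specific phospholipase C of the PLC-beta type, the effector enzyme of fly phototransduction, and its loss abolishes the light-evoked receptor potential. ninaE encodes the major rhodopsin, Rh1, of the R1–R6 photoreceptor cells, so its promoter is a standard means of restricting transgene expression to those cells. The deposited cDNA carries a V963A substitution. The record does not say whether this change is deliberate or has any functional consequence. No epitope tags or reporters are listed.

The associated publication concerns a SOCS box protein, STOPS, that is needed for phototransduction through its effects on phospholipase C. This suggests the construct was used to drive NORPA expression in photoreceptors from a heterologous promoter, for example to test whether it can restore or alter the light response in mutant backgrounds. No feature table was provided, so further elements of the plasmid cannot be confirmed.
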