Addgene plasmid #26854: ninaE-norpA
Depositing lab: Craig Montell. Depositing organization: Johns Hopkins University and School of Medicine. Publication: The SOCS box protein STOPS is required for phototransduction through its effects on phospholipase C. Wang T, Wang X, Xie Q, Montell C. Neuron. 2008 Jan 10. 57(1):56-68. 10.1016/j.neuron.2007.11.020 PubMed 18184564.
Backbone
  Vector backbone: pCNX
  Vector type: Insect Expression
Growth in bacteria
  Bacterial resistance: Ampicillin, 100 μg/mL
  Growth temperature: 37°C
  Growth strain: DH5alpha
  Copy number: High Copy
Gene/Insert
  Gene/Insert name: no receptor potential A (alt name: norpA)
  Species: D. melanogaster (fly)
  Mutation: V963A
  Entrez Gene: norpA (a.k.a. Dmel_CG3620, CG3620, CdkA, DIP2, Dmel\CG3620, MRE18, NORPA, NorpA, PI-PLC, PLC, PLC-beta, PLCbeta, anon-EST:Posey221, nofC, rof, x12, x13, x16, x24)
  Cloning method: Restriction Enzyme; 5′ cloning site NotI (unknown if destroyed); 3′ cloning site XbaI (unknown if destroyed)
  Sequencing primers: 5′ n/a
Terms and licenses: Academic/Nonprofit Terms; Industry Terms: Not Available to Industry
Depositor comments: To express norpA under control of the ninaE promoter, full length norpA cDNA was excised from pHKX-norpA and subcloned into pCNX
How to cite: ninaE-norpA was a gift from Craig Montell (Addgene plasmid # 26854 ; http://n2t.net/addgene:26854 ; RRID:Addgene_26854)
